Addgene plasmid #199325: pcDNA3-RIPK3[K5R]-FLAG
Purpose: mutated ubiquitination site (ubiquitination active)
Depositing lab: Adrian Press. Depositing organization: Universitaetsklinikum Jena. Publication: RIPK3 promoter hypermethylation in hepatocytes protects from bile acid-induced inflammation and necroptosis. Hoff J, Xiong L, Kammann T, Neugebauer S, Micheel JM, Gassler N, Bauer M, Press AT. Cell Death Dis. 2023 Apr 18;14(4):275. doi: 10.1038/s41419-023-05794-0. PubMed 37072399.
Backbone
  Vector backbone: pcDNA3
  Backbone manufacturer: Addgene
  Total vector size (bp): 7014
  Vector type: Mammalian Expression
Growth in bacteria
  Bacterial resistance: Ampicillin, 100 μg/mL
  Growth temperature: 37°C
  Growth strain: DH5alpha
  Copy number: High Copy
Gene/Insert
  Gene/Insert name: Receptor-interacting serine/threonine-protein kinase 3 (alt name: RIPK3)
  Species: H. sapiens (human)
  Mutation: changed Lysine 5 to Arginine
  Entrez Gene: RIPK3 (a.k.a. RIP3)
  Tag / fusion protein: FLAG (N terminal on backbone)
Terms and licenses: Academic/Nonprofit Terms; Industry Terms: Not Available to Industry
How to cite: pcDNA3-RIPK3[K5R]-FLAG was a gift from Adrian Press (Addgene plasmid # 199325 ; http://n2t.net/addgene:199325 ; RRID:Addgene_199325)
