[The description below was written by a language model from this plasmid's Addgene catalogue record and pLannotate feature annotations shown in this document.]
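Description:
pcDNA3-RIPK3[K5R]-FLAG is a mammalian expression plasmid of about 7 kb, built on the pcDNA3 backbone, that encodes human receptor-interacting serine/threonine-protein kinase 3 (RIPK3, also called RIP3) with lysine 5 changed to arginine. It is maintained in E. coli at high copy through a ColE1/pUC-type origin and selected with ampicillin via the β-lactamase gene and its native promoter. An f1 origin is also present, allowing single-stranded DNA production. For mammalian cells, the backbone carries a neomycin phosphotransferase gene driven by the SV40 enhancer/early promoter and terminated by an SV40 polyadenylation signal, which permits G418 selection of stable transfectants.

The RIPK3 open reading frame sits downstream of the human cytomegalovirus immediate-early enhancer and promoter and is followed by the bovine growth hormone polyadenylation signal, giving strong constitutive expression after transfection. Despite the order of elements in the plasmid name, the catalogue lists the FLAG epitope as N-terminal. The feature table agrees, showing a short FLAG-type match (annotated as a fragment of 3xFLAG, consistent with a single epitope) just upstream of the coding sequence. T7 and SP6 promoters flank the insert and can serve for in vitro transcription or as sequencing primer sites. A few small annotated fragments (HIV-1 LTR, ble, lacI, bom) are probably backbone remnants or chance matches rather than functional parts.

The K5R substitution removes a lysine described in the record as a ubiquitination site, and the stated purpose adds the note "ubiquitination active" without further explanation. The construct is suited to comparing the behaviour of this mutant with wild-type RIPK3 in cell-based studies of necroptosis and inflammation, with the FLAG tag enabling detection or immunoprecipitation.
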