Features (pLannotate 1.2.2; 22 found; start..end, strand, type, name):
     28..80      -  misc_feature   bom (fragment): basis of mobility region from pBR322
    235..614     +  enhancer       CMV enhancer: human cytomegalovirus immediate early enhancer
    615..818     +  promoter       CMV promoter: human cytomegalovirus (CMV) immediate early promoter
    814..847     +  LTR            5' LTR (truncated) (fragment): truncated 5' long terminal repeat (LTR) from HIV-1
    863..881     +  promoter       T7 promoter: promoter for bacteriophage T7 RNA polymerase
    907..931     +  CDS            3xFLAG (fragment): three tandem FLAG® epitope tags
    985..2538    +  CDS            RIPK3: RIPK3_HUMAN - Also known as RIP3 From Homo sapiens (Human).
   2551..2569    -  promoter       SP6 promoter: promoter for bacteriophage SP6 RNA polymerase
   2595..2819    +  polyA_signal   bGH poly(A) signal: bovine growth hormone polyadenylation signal
   2823..2844    +  promoter       SV40 promoter (fragment): SV40 enhancer and early promoter
   2865..3293    +  rep_origin     f1 ori (sequence partly withheld): f1 bacteriophage origin of replication; arrow indicates direction of (+) strand synthesis
   3307..3636    +  promoter       SV40 promoter: SV40 enhancer and early promoter
   3703..4494    +  CDS            neo: KKA2_KLEPN - Also known as kan, nptII. Experimental evidence at protein level: Swiss-Prot protein existence level 1. Resistance to kanamycin, neomycin, paromomycin, ribostamycin, butirosin and gentamicin B. From Klebsiella pneumoniae.
   4518..4676    +  CDS            ble (fragment): BLE_KLEPN - Experimental evidence at protein level: Swiss-Prot protein existence level 1. Binding protein with a strong affinity to the bleomycin family of antibiotics. Binds to CL990; an antimitotic-antibiotic compound. From Klebsiella pneumoniae.
   4671..4792    +  polyA_signal   SV40 poly(A) signal: SV40 polyadenylation signal
   4865..4881    -  protein_bind   lac operator: The lac repressor binds to the lac operator to inhibit transcription in E. coli. This inhibition can be relieved by adding lactose or isopropyl-β-D-thiogalactopyranoside (IPTG). lac repressor encoded by lacI
   4889..4919    -  promoter       lac promoter: promoter for the E. coli lac operon
   4934..4955    -  protein_bind   CAP binding site: CAP binding activates transcription in the presence of cAMP. E. coli catabolite activator protein
   4968..5060    -  CDS            lacI (fragment): lac repressor; lacI; The lac repressor binds to the lac operator to inhibit transcription in E. coli. This inhibition can be relieved by adding lactose or isopropyl-β-D-thiogalactopyranoside (IPTG).
   5243..5831    -  rep_origin     ori: high-copy-number ColE1/pMB1/pBR322/pUC origin of replication
   6002..6862    -  CDS            AmpR: β-lactamase; bla; confers resistance to ampicillin, carbenicillin, and related antibiotics
   6863..6967    -  promoter       AmpR promoter: bla
>Addgene plasmid #199325 | pcDNA3-RIPK3[K5R]-FLAG | addgene full sequence | sequence record 394140 | Addgene NGS Result
GACGGATCGGGAGATCTCCCGATCCCCTATGGTGCACTCTCAGTACAATCTGCTCTGATGCCGCATAGTT
AAGCCAGTATCTGCTCCCTGCTTGTGTGTTGGAGGTCGCTGAGTAGTGCGCGAGCAAAATTTAAGCTACA
ACAAGGCAAGGCTTGACCGACAATTGCATGAAGAATCTGCTTAGGGTTAGGCGTTTTGCGCTGCTTCGCG
ATGTACGGGCCAGATATACGCGTTGACATTGATTATTGACTAGTTATTAATAGTAATCAATTACGGGGTC
ATTAGTTCATAGCCCATATATGGAGTTCCGCGTTACATAACTTACGGTAAATGGCCCGCCTGGCTGACCG
CCCAACGACCCCCGCCCATTGACGTCAATAATGACGTATGTTCCCATAGTAACGCCAATAGGGACTTTCC
ATTGACGTCAATGGGTGGAGTATTTACGGTAAACTGCCCACTTGGCAGTACATCAAGTGTATCATATGCC
AAGTACGCCCCCTATTGACGTCAATGACGGTAAATGGCCCGCCTGGCATTATGCCCAGTACATGACCTTA
TGGGACTTTCCTACTTGGCAGTACATCTACGTATTAGTCATCGCTATTACCATGGTGATGCGGTTTTGGC
AGTACATCAATGGGCGTGGATAGCGGTTTGACTCACGGGGATTTCCAAGTCTCCACCCCATTGACGTCAA
TGGGAGTTTGTTTTGGCACCAAAATCAACGGGACTTTCCAAAATGTCGTAACAACTCCGCCCCATTGACG
CAAATGGGCGGTAGGCGTGTACGGTGGGAGGTCTATATAAGCAGAGCTCTCTGGCTAACTAGAGAACCCA
CTGCTTACTGGCTTATCGAAATTAATACGACTCACTATAGGGAGACCCAAGCTTGCCGCCACCATGGATT
ACAAGGATGACGACGATAAGAGCGCGGGCGGATCCGAATTCTGCAGATATCCATCACACTGGCGGCCGCT
CGAGATGTCGTGCGTCAGATTATGGCCCAGCGGTGCCCCCGCCCCCTTGGTGTCCATCGAGGAACTGGAG
AACCAGGAGCTCGTCGGCAAAGGCGGGTTCGGCACAGTGTTCCGGGCGCAACATAGGAAGTGGGGCTACG
ATGTGGCGGTCAAGATCGTAAACTCGAAGGCGATATCCAGGGAGGTCAAGGCCATGGCAAGTCTGGATAA
CGAATTCGTGCTGCGCCTAGAAGGGGTTATCGAGAAGGTGAACTGGGACCAAGATCCCAAGCCGGCTCTG
GTGACTAAATTCATGGAGAACGGCTCCTTGTCGGGGCTGCTGCAGTCCCAGTGCCCTCGGCCCTGGCCGC
TCCTTTGCCGCCTGCTGAAAGAAGTGGTGCTTGGGATGTTTTACCTGCACGACCAGAACCCGGTGCTCCT
GCACCGGGACCTCAAGCCATCCAACGTCCTGCTGGACCCAGAGCTGCACGTCAAGCTGGCAGATTTTGGC
CTGTCCACATTTCAGGGAGGCTCACAGTCAGGGACAGGGTCCGGGGAGCCAGGGGGCACCCTGGGCTACT
TGGCCCCAGAACTGTTTGTTAACGTAAACCGGAAGGCCTCCACAGCCAGTGACGTCTACAGCTTCGGGAT
CCTAATGTGGGCAGTGCTTGCTGGAAGAGAAGTTGAGTTGCCAACCGAACCATCACTCGTGTACGAAGCA
GTGTGCAACAGGCAGAACCGGCCTTCATTGGCTGAGCTGCCCCAAGCCGGGCCTGAGACTCCCGGCTTAG
AAGGACTGAAGGAGCTAATGCAGCTCTGCTGGAGCAGTGAGCCCAAGGACAGACCCTCCTTCCAGGAATG
CCTACCAAAAACTGATGAAGTCTTCCAGATGGTGGAGAACAATATGAATGCTGCTGTCTCCACGGTAAAG
GATTTCCTGTCTCAGCTCAGGAGCAGCAATAGGAGATTTTCTATCCCAGAGTCAGGCCAAGGAGGGACAG
AAATGGATGGCTTTAGGAGAACCATAGAAAACCAGCACTCTCGTAATGATGTCATGGTTTCTGAGTGGCT
AAACAAACTGAATCTAGAGGAGCCTCCCAGCTCTGTTCCTAAAAAATGCCCGAGCCTTACCAAGAGGAGC
AGGGCACAAGAGGAGCAGGTTCCACAAGCCTGGACAGCAGGCACATCTTCAGATTCGATGGCCCAACCTC
CCCAGACTCCAGAGACCTCAACTTTCAGAAACCAGATGCCCAGCCCTACCTCAACTGGAACACCAAGTCC
TGGACCCCGAGGGAATCAGGGGGCTGAGAGACAAGGCATGAACTGGTCCTGCAGGACCCCGGAGCCAAAT
CCAGTAACAGGGCGACCGCTCGTTAACATATACAACTGCTCTGGGGTGCAAGTTGGAGACAACAACTACT
TGACTATGCAACAGACAACTGCCTTGCCCACATGGGGCTTGGCACCTTCGGGCAAGGGGAGGGGCTTGCA
GCACCCCCCACCAGTAGGTTCGCAAGAAGGCCCTAAAGATCCTGAAGCCTGGAGCAGGCCACAGGGTTGG
TATAATCATAGCGGGAAATAAGGGCCCTATTCTATAGTGTCACCTAAATGCTAGAGCTCGCTGATCAGCC
TCGACTGTGCCTTCTAGTTGCCAGCCATCTGTTGTTTGCCCCTCCCCCGTGCCTTCCTTGACCCTGGAAG
GTGCCACTCCCACTGTCCTTTCCTAATAAAATGAGGAAATTGCATCGCATTGTCTGAGTAGGTGTCATTC
TATTCTGGGGGGTGGGGTGGGGCAGGACAGCAAGGGGGAGGATTGGGAAGACAATAGCAGGCATGCTGGG
GATGCGGTGGGCTCTATGGCTTCTGAGGCGGAAAGAACCAGCTGGGGCTCTAGGGGGTATCCCC
[124 nt withheld, positions 2865-2988]
C
[91 nt withheld, positions 2990-3080]
A
[49 nt withheld, positions 3082-3130]
CCTTTGACGTTGGAGTCCACGTTCTTT
[37 nt withheld, positions 3158-3194]
ACCCTATCTCGGTCTATTCTTTTGATTTATAAGGGATTTTGCCGATTTCGGCCTATTGGTTAAAAAATGA
GCTGATTTAACAAAAATTTAACGCGAATTAATTCTGTGGAATGTGTGTCAGTTAGGGTGTGGAAAGTCCC
CAGGCTCCCCAGCAGGCAGAAGTATGCAAAGCATGCATCTCAATTAGTCAGCAACCAGGTGTGGAAAGTC
CCCAGGCTCCCCAGCAGGCAGAAGTATGCAAAGCATGCATCTCAATTAGTCAGCAACCATAGTCCCGCCC
CTAACTCCGCCCATCCCGCCCCTAACTCCGCCCAGTTCCGCCCATTCTCCGCCCCATGGCTGACTAATTT
TTTTTATTTATGCAGAGGCCGAGGCCGCCTCTGCCTCTGAGCTATTCCAGAAGTAGTGAGGAGGCTTTTT
TGGAGGCCTAGGCTTTTGCAAAAAGCTCCCGGGAGCTTGTATATCCATTTTCGGATCTGATCAAGAGACA
GGATGAGGATCGTTTCGCATGATTGAACAAGATGGATTGCACGCAGGTTCTCCGGCCGCTTGGGTGGAGA
GGCTATTCGGCTATGACTGGGCACAACAGACAATCGGCTGCTCTGATGCCGCCGTGTTCCGGCTGTCAGC
GCAGGGGCGCCCGGTTCTTTTTGTCAAGACCGACCTGTCCGGTGCCCTGAATGAACTGCAGGACGAGGCA
GCGCGGCTATCGTGGCTGGCCACGACGGGCGTTCCTTGCGCAGCTGTGCTCGACGTTGTCACTGAAGCGG
GAAGGGACTGGCTGCTATTGGGCGAAGTGCCGGGGCAGGATCTCCTGTCATCTCACCTTGCTCCTGCCGA
GAAAGTATCCATCATGGCTGATGCAATGCGGCGGCTGCATACGCTTGATCCGGCTACCTGCCCATTCGAC
CACCAAGCGAAACATCGCATCGAGCGAGCACGTACTCGGATGGAAGCCGGTCTTGTCGATCAGGATGATC
TGGACGAAGAGCATCAGGGGCTCGCGCCAGCCGAACTGTTCGCCAGGCTCAAGGCGCGCATGCCCGACGG
CGAGGATCTCGTCGTGACCCATGGCGATGCCTGCTTGCCGAATATCATGGTGGAAAATGGCCGCTTTTCT
GGATTCATCGACTGTGGCCGGCTGGGTGTGGCGGACCGCTATCAGGACATAGCGTTGGCTACCCGTGATA
TTGCTGAAGAGCTTGGCGGCGAATGGGCTGACCGCTTCCTCGTGCTTTACGGTATCGCCGCTCCCGATTC
GCAGCGCATCGCCTTCTATCGCCTTCTTGACGAGTTCTTCTGAGCGGGACTCTGGGGTTCGAAATGACCG
ACCAAGCGACGCCCAACCTGCCATCACGAGATTTCGATTCCACCGCCGCCTTCTATGAAAGGTTGGGCTT
CGGAATCGTTTTCCGGGACGCCGGCTGGATGATCCTCCAGCGCGGGGATCTCATGCTGGAGTTCTTCGCC
CACCCCAACTTGTTTATTGCAGCTTATAATGGTTACAAATAAAGCAATAGCATCACAAATTTCACAAATA
AAGCATTTTTTTCACTGCATTCTAGTTGTGGTTTGTCCAAACTCATCAATGTATCTTATCATGTCTGTAT
ACCGTCGACCTCTAGCTAGAGCTTGGCGTAATCATGGTCATAGCTGTTTCCTGTGTGAAATTGTTATCCG
CTCACAATTCCACACAACATACGAGCCGGAAGCATAAAGTGTAAAGCCTGGGGTGCCTAATGAGTGAGCT
AACTCACATTAATTGCGTTGCGCTCACTGCCCGCTTTCCAGTCGGGAAACCTGTCGTGCCAGCTGCATTA
ATGAATCGGCCAACGCGCGGGGAGAGGCGGTTTGCGTATTGGGCGCTCTTCCGCTTCCTCGCTCACTGAC
TCGCTGCGCTCGGTCGTTCGGCTGCGGCGAGCGGTATCAGCTCACTCAAAGGCGGTAATACGGTTATCCA
CAGAATCAGGGGATAACGCAGGAAAGAACATGTGAGCAAAAGGCCAGCAAAAGGCCAGGAACCGTAAAAA
GGCCGCGTTGCTGGCGTTTTTCCATAGGCTCCGCCCCCCTGACGAGCATCACAAAAATCGACGCTCAAGT
CAGAGGTGGCGAAACCCGACAGGACTATAAAGATACCAGGCGTTTCCCCCTGGAAGCTCCCTCGTGCGCT
CTCCTGTTCCGACCCTGCCGCTTACCGGATACCTGTCCGCCTTTCTCCCTTCGGGAAGCGTGGCGCTTTC
TCATAGCTCACGCTGTAGGTATCTCAGTTCGGTGTAGGTCGTTCGCTCCAAGCTGGGCTGTGTGCACGAA
CCCCCCGTTCAGCCCGACCGCTGCGCCTTATCCGGTAACTATCGTCTTGAGTCCAACCCGGTAAGACACG
ACTTATCGCCACTGGCAGCAGCCACTGGTAACAGGATTAGCAGAGCGAGGTATGTAGGCGGTGCTACAGA
GTTCTTGAAGTGGTGGCCTAACTACGGCTACACTAGAAGAACAGTATTTGGTATCTGCGCTCTGCTGAAG
CCAGTTACCTTCGGAAAAAGAGTTGGTAGCTCTTGATCCGGCAAACAAACCACCGCTGGTAGCGGTGGTT
TTTTTGTTTGCAAGCAGCAGATTACGCGCAGAAAAAAAGGATCTCAAGAAGATCCTTTGATCTTTTCTAC
GGGGTCTGACGCTCAGTGGAACGAAAACTCACGTTAAGGGATTTTGGTCATGAGATTATCAAAAAGGATC
TTCACCTAGATCCTTTTAAATTAAAAATGAAGTTTTAAATCAATCTAAAGTATATATGAGTAAACTTGGT
CTGACAGTTACCAATGCTTAATCAGTGAGGCACCTATCTCAGCGATCTGTCTATTTCGTTCATCCATAGT
TGCCTGACTCCCCGTCGTGTAGATAACTACGATACGGGAGGGCTTACCATCTGGCCCCAGTGCTGCAATG
ATACCGCGAGACCCACGCTCACCGGCTCCAGATTTATCAGCAATAAACCAGCCAGCCGGAAGGGCCGAGC
GCAGAAGTGGTCCTGCAACTTTATCCGCCTCCATCCAGTCTATTAATTGTTGCCGGGAAGCTAGAGTAAG
TAGTTCGCCAGTTAATAGTTTGCGCAACGTTGTTGCCATTGCTACAGGCATCGTGGTGTCACGCTCGTCG
TTTGGTATGGCTTCATTCAGCTCCGGTTCCCAACGATCAAGGCGAGTTACATGATCCCCCATGTTGTGCA
AAAAAGCGGTTAGCTCCTTCGGTCCTCCGATCGTTGTCAGAAGTAAGTTGGCCGCAGTGTTATCACTCAT
GGTTATGGCAGCACTGCATAATTCTCTTACTGTCATGCCATCCGTAAGATGCTTTTCTGTGACTGGTGAG
TACTCAACCAAGTCATTCTGAGAATAGTGTATGCGGCGACCGAGTTGCTCTTGCCCGGCGTCAATACGGG
ATAATACCGCGCCACATAGCAGAACTTTAAAAGTGCTCATCATTGGAAAACGTTCTTCGGGGCGAAAACT
CTCAAGGATCTTACCGCTGTTGAGATCCAGTTCGATGTAACCCACTCGTGCACCCAACTGATCTTCAGCA
TCTTTTACTTTCACCAGCGTTTCTGGGTGAGCAAAAACAGGAAGGCAAAATGCCGCAAAAAAGGGAATAA
GGGCGACACGGAAATGTTGAATACTCATACTCTTCCTTTTTCAATATTATTGAAGCATTTATCAGGGTTA
TTGTCTCATGAGCGGATACATATTTGAATGTATTTAGAAAAATAAACAAATAGGGGTTCCGCGCACATTT
CCCCGAAAAGTGCCACCTGACGTC
