>Addgene plasmid #199325 | pcDNA3-RIPK3[K5R]-FLAG | depositor partial sequence | sequence record 386592 | fwd: GTCGTGCGTCAGATTATGGCCCAGCGGTGC, rev: ATCTCGAGCGGCCGCCAG
GCGTAGGATGTTTTGGCACAAAATCAACGGGACTTTCCAAAATGTCGTAACAACTCCGCCCCATTGACGC
AAATGGGCGGTAGGCGTGTACGGTGGGAGGTCTATATAAGCAGAGCTCTCTGGCTAACTAGAGAACCCAC
TGCTTACTGGCTTATCGAAATTAATACGACTCACTATAGGGAGACCCAAGCTTGCCGCCACCATGGATTA
CAAGGATGACGACGATAAGAGCGCGGGCGGATCCGAATTCTGCAGATATCCATCACACTGGCGGCCGCTC
GAGATGTCGTGCGTCAGATTATGGCCCAGCGGTGCCCCCGCCCCCTTGGTGTCCATCGAGGAACTGGAGA
ACCAGGAGCTCGTCGGCAAAGGCGGGTTCGGCACAGTGTTCCGGGCGCAACATAGGAAGTGGGGCTACGA
TGTGGCGGTCAAGATCGTAAACTCGAAGGCGATATCCAGGGAGGTCAAGGCCATGGCAAGTCTGGATAAC
GAATTCGTGCTGCGCCTAGAAGGGGTTATCGAGAAGGTGAACTGGGACCAAGATCCCAAGCCGGCTCTGG
TGACTAAATTCATGGAGAACGGCTCCTTGTCGGGGCTGCTGCAGTCCCAGTGCCCTCGGCCCTGGCCGCT
CCTTTGCCGCCTGCTGAAAGAAGTGGTGCTTGGGATGTTTTACCTGCACGACCAGAACCCGGTGCTCCTG
CACCGGGACCTCAAGCCATCCAACGTCCTGCTGGACCCAGAGCTGCACGTCAAGCTGGCAGATTTTGGCC
TGTCCACATTTCAGGGAGGCTCACAGTCAGGGACAGGGTCCGGGGAGCCAGGGGGCACCCTGGGCTACTT
GGCCCCAGAACTGTTTGTTAACGTAAACCGGAAGGCCTCCACAGCCAGTGACGTCTACAGCTTCGGGATC
CTAATGTGGGCAGTGCTTGCTGGAAGAGAAGTTGAGTTGCCAACCGAACCATCACTCGTGTACGAAGCAG
TGTGCAACAGGCAGAACCGGCCTTCATTGGCTGAGCTGCCCCAAGCCGGGCCTGAGACTCCCGGCTTAGA
AGGACTGAAGGAGCTAATGCAGCTCTGCTGGAGCAGTGAGCCCAAGGACAGACCCTCCTTCCAGGATGCC
TACCAAAAACTGATGAGTCTTCCAGATGGTGGAGAACAATATGAATGCTGCTGTCTCCACGGTAAAGGAT
TCCTGTCTCACTCAGAGCAGCAATAGGAGATTTCTATCCCAAATCCGGCCAGGAGGGACAGAATGGGATG
GTTTAGGAGAACATAGAAACCACCCTTCCCTAAGGAGGTCTGGGTTTTGAGGGGTAACAAACGAAATTAA
AGAACCCCCCCCTTTTCTAAATGCCCCGCCTTCCAAAGAGGGGCGAAAGGGAGAGTTTCCGCCGGCACGG
GCCTTTTTTTTTTAGGGCCCCCCCACTCCAAAGACAAATTTTAAAAAAGACCCCCCCCTCTGAAAAAAAT
TGGGCCCGGGGAAGGGGGGGAAAAAGAGAGATTGCGCCCGCCACACCACAGGGCCCCCTTTAAAATCGGG
GGGTGAAAAAAAAAAAAACACCCCGGGGGCTCGGGGGGGGCCCCCCCCAAAAAAAAAAAAGAGAAAAAGA
ATATAAAACCCCCTCTCCCCCCCCCCACAAATTTGGGGGGGGGGGGGCCGGCCCTCCTCCTTTTCTCTTT
TCTCTCTCTGTGTCATCTCTGCCTCTTGACAGCGAGAAAGA
